Addgene plasmid #18464: T4 Lysozyme R96W
Depositing lab: Brian Matthews. Depositing organization: University of Oregon.
Backbone
  Vector backbone: pHS1403
  Backbone size w/o insert (bp): 5000
  Vector type: Bacterial Expression
Growth in bacteria
  Bacterial resistance: Ampicillin, 100 μg/mL
  Growth temperature: 37°C
  Growth strain: DH5alpha
  Copy number: High Copy
Gene/Insert
  Gene/Insert name: T4 Lysozyme
  Species: Bacteriophage T4
  Insert size (bp): 600
  Mutation: R96W
  GenBank ID: NP_049736
  Entrez Gene: e (a.k.a. T4p123)
  Cloning method: Restriction Enzyme; 5′ cloning site BamHI (not destroyed); 3′ cloning site HindIII (not destroyed)
  Sequencing primers: 5′ na; 3′ GGCGTATCACGAGGCCC
Terms and licenses: Academic/Nonprofit Terms; Industry Terms: Not Available to Industry
Depositor comments: The BamHI site is 27 bp from the ATG and the HindIII site is 115 bp from the stop.
How to cite: T4 Lysozyme R96W was a gift from Brian Matthews (Addgene plasmid # 18464 ; http://n2t.net/addgene:18464 ; RRID:Addgene_18464)
