[The description below was written by a language model from this plasmid's Addgene catalogue record.]
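Description:
T4 Lysozyme R96W is a bacterial expression plasmid built on the pHS1403 backbone (about 5 kb without the insert). It carries the bacteriophage T4 lysozyme gene (gene e) with a single amino-acid substitution that replaces arginine 96 with tryptophan. It is maintained in E. coli as a high-copy plasmid under ampicillin selection, and a standard cloning strain is listed for propagation. The record does not name the origin of replication, the promoter driving expression, or any other regulatory elements. No feature table is provided, so these details of the backbone cannot be described here.

The insert of roughly 600 bp was cloned by restriction digestion between a 5′ BamHI site and a 3′ HindIII site, and both sites remain intact. According to the depositor's notes, the BamHI site lies 27 bp from the start codon and the HindIII site 115 bp from the stop codon. The cloned fragment therefore includes short untranslated flanks around the coding sequence, and the whole gene can be excised or transferred as a BamHI–HindIII cassette. No fusion tags or reporters are recorded.

T4 lysozyme is a small muramidase that hydrolyses bacterial cell-wall peptidoglycan, and it is a widely used model protein for studying how point mutations affect folding, stability and structure. The record does not state a specific purpose, but a single-site variant in an expression vector fits production of recombinant mutant protein for biophysical or structural comparison with the wild-type enzyme. Distribution is limited to academic and nonprofit users.
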