>Addgene plasmid #18464 | T4 Lysozyme R96W | addgene partial sequence | sequence record 24250 | 3primeUP
GGCGGGCTCAGATCTGCTCATGTTTGACNGCTTANCNTCGCNCNTCTTCGGCAATAAATTCTTGATATGT
TTTCATATGTTTCCTTTAAATATTTTAATTAGTANTTGTCTATTCANGTAATTGTGAAGATACTACTCAC
ANTTCCAAGAGAAAGTAAACAGCTTTATAGATTTTTATACGCGTCCCANGTGCCAGTTCNAAACGTTGTA
ATGACTCGTTTTGCGCGATTAGGTGNTTGATTATACCNTCTACTTTTAGCTAAGTTAACTGCTGCTTCAT
CCCAGCGTTTTTGTNGANGCATACGTAAAGAGTTAGTAAATCCTGNCACACCGGTTTCTCCCNTTTGGAA
AACCANATTAATCAATGCACACCAACGAACCGCATCAAGAGNATCANAAACCGGTTTTAATTTANCATTT
CTCAGAATTCCGCGAACGGCAGCATNAACATCCTGATTAAAGAGTTTTTCAGCCTCATCTTTTGTAATTA
CACCATTGCAATTACGCCCAATAGCTTTATCTAANTNAGATTTANCAGCATTAAGCTGATGGACTTNTTG
TAAGCAAATGACCGATGCCAATAGTGTANTANCCTTCCTGTGTCNTNATAGATTTTAAGTCTAAGANCTT
CATCTAATAGAAANATTTTCCAANTNNATGCATNACCNGCTCCNNAGCATCGCTGGGANCCCGGNTTTCN
AGGGCGGAAATTGTNANCGCTCACAATTCCACACATTATACGAGCCGATGATGATTTGTCCACAGGGNGN
ATGGGGGA
